>Addgene plasmid #28186 | SF-1 shRNA #1 | addgene partial sequence | sequence record 34541 | 28186 with CMV-F
TGGTTAGTGAACCGTGGATCCTAATGCTTGTTGTTCTGGACTTTGATATCCGAGTCCAGAACAACAAGCA
TTACGCTTAAGAATAAAGGATCTTTTATTTTCATTGGATCTGTGTGTTGGTTTTTTGTGTGCGGCCGCCC
TCGACTGTGCCTTCTAGAAGACAATAGCAGGCATGCTGGGGATGCGGTGGGCTCTATGGCTTCTGAGGCG
GAAAGAACCAGCTGGGGCTCTAGGGGGTATCCCC
[124 nt withheld, positions 245-368]
C
[91 nt withheld, positions 370-460]
A
[49 nt withheld, positions 462-510]
CCTTTGACGTTGGAGTCCACGTTCTTT
[37 nt withheld, positions 538-574]
ACCCTATCTCGGTCTATTCTTTTGATTTATAAGGGATTTTGCCGATTTCGGCCTATTGGTTAAAAAATGA
GCTGATTTAACAAAAATTTAACGCGAATTAATTCGTGGAATGTGTGTCAGTTAGGGTGTGGAAAGTCCCC
AGGCTCCCCAGCAGGCAGAAGTATGCAAAGCATGCATCTCAATTAGTCAGCAACCAGGTGTGGAAAGTCC
CCAGGCTCCCCAGCAGGCAGAAGTATGCAAAGCATGCATCTCAATTAGTCAGCAACCATAGTCCGCCCCT
AACTCCGCCCATCCCGCCCCTAACTCCGCCCAGTTCCGCCCCATTCTCCGCCCCATGGCTGACT
