[The description below was written by a language model from this plasmid's Addgene catalogue record.]
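Description:
SF-1 shRNA #1 is a mammalian RNA interference plasmid built on the commercial pRNAT-CMV3.1/Neo backbone (about 6.5 kb without insert). It carries a short hairpin RNA directed against mouse Nr5a1, the gene encoding steroidogenic factor 1 (SF-1, also known as Ad4BP or Ftz-F1), a nuclear receptor that governs gene expression in adrenal and gonadal steroidogenic cells. The hairpin was inserted by restriction enzyme cloning as a short oligonucleotide duplex. In bacteria the plasmid is maintained at high copy number under ampicillin selection.

The record does not explicitly name the promoter driving the hairpin, but the backbone name and the use of a CMV forward sequencing primer indicate that the shRNA cassette lies downstream of a CMV promoter. The backbone also supplies a cGFP reporter. It is catalogued as a C-terminal tag on the backbone, but since the insert is a hairpin rather than a coding sequence, it is best understood as a fluorescent marker for identifying transfected cells, not a fusion partner. The "Neo" in the backbone name suggests a neomycin resistance marker for G418 selection of stable mammalian transfectants, although the record lists no mammalian selection marker. No feature table is provided, so the origin of replication, polyadenylation signals and exact element layout cannot be confirmed.

The "#1" designation implies it is one of a set of hairpins against the same target. According to the associated publication, the construct was used to knock down SF-1 in Y1 mouse adrenocortical cells to assess the contributions of SF-1 and specificity protein-1 to expression of the adenylyl cyclase gene Adcy4. It is suited more generally to loss-of-function studies of Nr5a1 in mouse cells.
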