Addgene plasmid #28186: SF-1 shRNA #1
Depositing lab: Bernard Schimmer. Depositing organization: University of Toronto. Publication: Contributions of specificity protein-1 and steroidogenic factor 1 to Adcy4 expression in Y1 mouse adrenal cells. Rui X, Tsao J, Scheys JO, Hammer GD, Schimmer BP. Endocrinology. 2008 Jul . 149(7):3668-78. 10.1210/en.2008-0203 PubMed 18388192.
Backbone
  Vector backbone: pRNAT-CMV3.1/Neo
  Backbone manufacturer: Genscript
  Backbone size w/o insert (bp): 6478
  Vector type: Mammalian Expression, RNAi
Growth in bacteria
  Bacterial resistance: Ampicillin, 100 μg/mL
  Growth temperature: 37°C
  Growth strain: DH5alpha
  Copy number: High Copy
Gene/Insert
  Gene/Insert name: Nr5a1 shRNA (alt name: Nr5a1)
  Species: M. musculus (mouse)
  Entrez Gene: Nr5a1 (a.k.a. Ad4BP, ELP, ELP-3, Ftz-F1, Ftzf1, SF-1, SF1, STF-1)
  Tag / fusion protein: cGFP (C terminal on backbone)
  Cloning method: Restriction Enzyme
  Sequencing primers: 5′ CMV-F; 3′ TAGAAGGCACAGTCGAGG
Terms and licenses: Academic/Nonprofit Terms; Industry Terms: Not Available to Industry
Depositor comments: shRNA #1 sequence: GATCCTAATGCTTGTTGTTCTGGACTTTGATATCCGAGTCCAGAACAACAAGCATTACGC
How to cite: SF-1 shRNA #1 was a gift from Bernard Schimmer (Addgene plasmid # 28186 ; http://n2t.net/addgene:28186 ; RRID:Addgene_28186)
